LOCUS       Exported 9405 bp ds-DNA circular SYN 15-AUG-2017
DEFINITION  synthetic circular DNA
ACCESSION   .
VERSION     .
KEYWORDS    pSN33 complete_addgene deposit
SOURCE      synthetic DNA construct
  ORGANISM  synthetic DNA construct
REFERENCE   1 (bases 1 to 9405)
  AUTHORS   .
  TITLE     Direct Submission
  JOURNAL   Exported Tuesday, Aug 15, 2017 from SnapGene 3.1.3
            http://www.snapgene.com
COMMENT     Created: Monday, March 23, 2009 4:34 PM
FEATURES             Location/Qualifiers
     source          1..9405
                     /organism="synthetic DNA construct"
                     /mol_type="other DNA"
     misc_feature    4137..4707
                     /note="Promoter hPGK"
     gene            4708..5415
                     /note="mCherry"
     misc_feature    5416..5481
                     /note="P2A"
     gene            5482..6891
                     /note="human Klf4 orf"
                     /note="human Klf4 orf"
     misc_feature    6892..7464
                     /note="HP1 alpha FL"
ORIGIN
        1 caggtggcac ttttcgggga aatgtgcgcg gaacccctat ttgtttattt ttctaaatac
       61 attcaaatat gtatccgctc atgagacaat aaccctgata aatgcttcaa taatattgaa
      121 aaaggaagag tatgagtatt caacatttcc gtgtcgccct tattcccttt tttgcggcat
      181 tttgccttcc tgtttttgct cacccagaaa cgctggtgaa agtaaaagat gctgaagatc
      241 agttgggtgc acgagtgggt tacatcgaac tggatctcaa cagcggtaag atccttgaga
      301 gttttcgccc cgaagaacgt tttccaatga tgagcacttt taaagttctg ctatgtggcg
      361 cggtattatc ccgtattgac gccgggcaag agcaactcgg tcgccgcata cactattctc
      421 agaatgactt ggttgagtac tcaccagtca cagaaaagca tcttacggat ggcatgacag
      481 taagagaatt atgcagtgct gccataacca tgagtgataa cactgcggcc aacttacttc
      541 tgacaacgat cggaggaccg aaggagctaa ccgctttttt gcacaacatg ggggatcatg
      601 taactcgcct tgatcgttgg gaaccggagc tgaatgaagc cataccaaac gacgagcgtg
      661 acaccacgat gcctgtagca atggcaacaa cgttgcgcaa actattaact ggcgaactac
      721 ttactctagc ttcccggcaa caattaatag actggatgga ggcggataaa gttgcaggac
      781 cacttctgcg ctcggccctt ccggctggct ggtttattgc tgataaatct ggagccggtg
      841 agcgtgggtc tcgcggtatc attgcagcac tggggccaga tggtaagccc tcccgtatcg
      901 tagttatcta cacgacgggg agtcaggcaa ctatggatga acgaaataga cagatcgctg
      961 agataggtgc ctcactgatt aagcattggt aactgtcaga ccaagtttac tcatatatac
     1021 tttagattga tttaaaactt catttttaat ttaaaaggat ctaggtgaag atcctttttg
     1081 ataatctcat gaccaaaatc ccttaacgtg agttttcgtt ccactgagcg tcagaccccg
     1141 tagaaaagat caaaggatct tcttgagatc ctttttttct gcgcgtaatc tgctgcttgc
     1201 aaacaaaaaa accaccgcta ccagcggtgg tttgtttgcc ggatcaagag ctaccaactc
     1261 tttttccgaa ggtaactggc ttcagcagag cgcagatacc aaatactgtc cttctagtgt
     1321 agccgtagtt aggccaccac ttcaagaact ctgtagcacc gcctacatac ctcgctctgc
     1381 taatcctgtt accagtggct gctgccagtg gcgataagtc gtgtcttacc gggttggact
     1441 caagacgata gttaccggat aaggcgcagc ggtcgggctg aacggggggt tcgtgcacac
     1501 agcccagctt ggagcgaacg acctacaccg aactgagata cctacagcgt gagctatgag
     1561 aaagcgccac gcttcccgaa gggagaaagg cggacaggta tccggtaagc ggcagggtcg
     1621 gaacaggaga gcgcacgagg gagcttccag ggggaaacgc ctggtatctt tatagtcctg
     1681 tcgggtttcg ccacctctga cttgagcgtc gatttttgtg atgctcgtca ggggggcgga
     1741 gcctatggaa aaacgccagc aacgcggcct ttttacggtt cctggccttt tgctggcctt
     1801 ttgctcacat gttctttcct gcgttatccc ctgattctgt ggataaccgt attaccgcct
     1861 ttgagtgagc tgataccgct cgccgcagcc gaacgaccga gcgcagcgag tcagtgagcg
     1921 aggaagcgga agagcgccca atacgcaaac cgcctctccc cgcgcgttgg ccgattcatt
     1981 aatgcagctg gcacgacagg tttcccgact ggaaagcggg cagtgagcgc aacgcaatta
     2041 atgtgagtta gctcactcat taggcacccc aggctttaca ctttatgctt ccggctcgta
     2101 tgttgtgtgg aattgtgagc ggataacaat ttcacacagg aaacagctat gaccatgatt
     2161 acgccaagcg cgcaattaac cctcactaaa gggaacaaaa gctggagctg caagcttaat
     2221 gtagtcttat gcaatactct tgtagtcttg caacatggta acgatgagtt agcaacatgc
     2281 cttacaagga gagaaaaagc accgtgcatg ccgattggtg gaagtaaggt ggtacgatcg
     2341 tgccttatta ggaaggcaac agacgggtct gacatggatt ggacgaacca ctgaattgcc
     2401 gcattgcaga gatattgtat ttaagtgcct agctcgatac aataaacggg tctctctggt
     2461 tagaccagat ctgagcctgg gagctctctg gctaactagg gaacccactg cttaagcctc
     2521 aataaagctt gccttgagtg cttcaagtag tgtgtgcccg tctgttgtgt gactctggta
     2581 actagagatc cctcagaccc ttttagtcag tgtggaaaat ctctagcagt ggcgcccgaa
     2641 cagggacctg aaagcgaaag ggaaaccaga gctctctcga cgcaggactc ggcttgctga
     2701 agcgcgcacg gcaagaggcg aggggcggcg actggtgagt acgccaaaaa ttttgactag
     2761 cggaggctag aaggagagag atgggtgcga gagcgtcagt attaagcggg ggagaattag
     2821 atcgcgatgg gaaaaaattc ggttaaggcc agggggaaag aaaaaatata aattaaaaca
     2881 tatagtatgg gcaagcaggg agctagaacg attcgcagtt aatcctggcc tgttagaaac
     2941 atcagaaggc tgtagacaaa tactgggaca gctacaacca tcccttcaga caggatcaga
     3001 agaacttaga tcattatata atacagtagc aaccctctat tgtgtgcatc aaaggataga
     3061 gataaaagac accaaggaag ctttagacaa gatagaggaa gagcaaaaca aaagtaagac
     3121 caccgcacag caagcggccg ctgatcttca gacctggagg aggagatatg agggacaatt
     3181 ggagaagtga attatataaa tataaagtag taaaaattga accattagga gtagcaccca
     3241 ccaaggcaaa gagaagagtg gtgcagagag aaaaaagagc agtgggaata ggagctttgt
     3301 tccttgggtt cttgggagca gcaggaagca ctatgggcgc agcctcaatg acgctgacgg
     3361 tacaggccag acaattattg tctggtatag tgcagcagca gaacaatttg ctgagggcta
     3421 ttgaggcgca acagcatctg ttgcaactca cagtctgggg catcaagcag ctccaggcaa
     3481 gaatcctggc tgtggaaaga tacctaaagg atcaacagct cctggggatt tggggttgct
     3541 ctggaaaact catttgcacc actgctgtgc cttggaatgc tagttggagt aataaatctc
     3601 tggaacagat ttggaatcac acgacctgga tggagtggga cagagaaatt aacaattaca
     3661 caagcttaat acactcctta attgaagaat cgcaaaacca gcaagaaaag aatgaacaag
     3721 aattattgga attagataaa tgggcaagtt tgtggaattg gtttaacata acaaattggc
     3781 tgtggtatat aaaattattc ataatgatag taggaggctt ggtaggttta agaatagttt
     3841 ttgctgtact ttctatagtg aatagagtta ggcagggata ttcaccatta tcgtttcaga
     3901 cccacctccc aaccccgagg ggacccgaca ggcccgaagg aatagaagaa gaaggtggag
     3961 agagagacag agacagatcc attcgattag tgaacggatc tcgacggtat cggttaactt
     4021 ttaaaagaaa aggggggatt ggggggtaca gtgcagggga aagaatagta gacataatag
     4081 caacagacat acaaactaaa gaattacaaa aacaaattac aaaaattcaa aattttatcg
     4141 atcacgagac tagcctcgag aagcttgata tcgaattccc acggggttgg ggttgcgcct
     4201 tttccaaggc agccctgggt ttgcgcaggg acgcggctgc tctgggcgtg gttccgggaa
     4261 acgcagcggc gccgaccctg ggtctcgcac attcttcacg tccgttcgca gcgtcacccg
     4321 gatcttcgcc gctacccttg tgggcccccc ggcgacgctt cctgctccgc ccctaagtcg
     4381 ggaaggttcc ttgcggttcg cggcgtgccg gacgtgacaa acggaagccg cacgtctcac
     4441 tagtaccctc gcagacggac agcgccaggg agcaatggca gcgcgccgac cgcgatgggc
     4501 tgtggccaat agcggctgct cagcggggcg cgccgagagc agcggccggg aaggggcggt
     4561 gcgggaggcg gggtgtgggg cggtagtgtg ggccctgttc ctgcccgcgc ggtgttccgc
     4621 attctgcaag cctccggagc gcacgtcggc agtcggctcc ctcgttgacc gaatcaccga
     4681 cctctctccc cagggggatc caccggtatg gtgagcaagg gcgaggagga taacatggcc
     4741 atcatcaagg agttcatgcg cttcaaggtg cacatggagg gctccgtgaa cggccacgag
     4801 ttcgagatcg agggcgaggg cgagggccgc ccctacgagg gcacccagac cgccaagctg
     4861 aaggtgacca agggtggccc cctgcccttc gcctgggaca tcctgtcccc tcagttcatg
     4921 tacggctcca aggcctacgt gaagcacccc gccgacatcc ccgactactt gaagctgtcc
     4981 ttccccgagg gcttcaagtg ggagcgcgtg atgaacttcg aggacggcgg cgtggtgacc
     5041 gtgacccagg actcctccct gcaggacggc gagttcatct acaaggtgaa gctgcgcggc
     5101 accaacttcc cctccgacgg ccccgtaatg cagaagaaga ccatgggctg ggaggcctcc
     5161 tccgagcgga tgtaccccga ggacggcgcc ctgaagggcg agatcaagca gaggctgaag
     5221 ctgaaggacg gcggccacta cgacgctgag gtcaagacca cctacaaggc caagaagccc
     5281 gtgcagctgc ccggcgccta caacgtcaac atcaagttgg acatcacctc ccacaacgag
     5341 gactacacca tcgtggaaca gtacgaacgc gccgagggcc gccactccac cggcggcatg
     5401 gacgagctgt acaagggatc tggagcaaca aacttctcac tactcaaaca agcaggtgac
     5461 gtggaggaga atcccggccc tatggctgtc agcgacgcgc tgctcccatc tttctccacg
     5521 ttcgcgtctg gcccggcggg aagggagaag acactgcgtc aagcaggtgc cccgaataac
     5581 cgctggcggg aggagctctc ccacatgaag cgacttcccc cagtgcttcc cggccgcccc
     5641 tatgacctgg cggcggcgac cgtggccaca gacctggaga gcggcggagc cggtgcggct
     5701 tgcggcggta gcaacctggc gcccctacct cggagagaga ccgaggagtt caacgatctc
     5761 ctggacctgg actttattct ctccaattcg ctgacccatc ctccggagtc agtggccgcc
     5821 accgtgtcct cgtcagcgtc agcctcctct tcgtcgtcgc cgtcgagcag cggccctgcc
     5881 agcgcgccct ccacctgcag cttcacctat ccgatccggg ccgggaacga cccgggcgtg
     5941 gcgccgggcg gcacgggcgg aggcctcctc tatggcaggg agtccgctcc ccctccgacg
     6001 gctcccttca acctggcgga catcaacgac gtgagcccct cgggcggctt cgtggccgag
     6061 ctcctgcggc cagaattgga cccggtgtac attccgccgc agcagccgca gccgccaggt
     6121 ggcgggctga tgggcaagtt cgtgctgaag gcgtcgctga gcgcccctgg cagcgagtac
     6181 ggcagcccgt cggtcatcag cgtcagcaaa ggcagccctg acggcagcca cccggtggtg
     6241 gtggcgccct acaacggcgg gccgccgcgc acgtgcccca agatcaagca ggaggcggtc
     6301 tcttcgtgca cccacttggg cgctggaccc cctctcagca atggccaccg gccggctgca
     6361 cacgacttcc ccctggggcg gcagctcccc agcaggacta ccccgaccct gggtcttgag
     6421 gaagtgctga gcagcaggga ctgtcaccct gccctgccgc ttcctcccgg cttccatccc
     6481 cacccggggc ccaattaccc atccttcctg cccgatcaga tgcagccgca agtcccgccg
     6541 ctccattacc aagagctcat gccacccggt tcctgcatgc cagaggagcc caagccaaag
     6601 aggggaagac gatcgtggcc ccggaaaagg accgccaccc acacttgtga ttacgcgggc
     6661 tgcggcaaaa cctacacaaa gagttcccat ctcaaggcac acctgcgaac ccacacaggt
     6721 gagaaacctt accactgtga ctgggacggc tgtggatgga aattcgcccg ctcagatgaa
     6781 ctgaccaggc actaccgtaa acacacgggg caccgcccgt tccagtgcca aaaatgcgac
     6841 cgagcatttt ccaggtcgga ccacctcgcc ttacacatga agaggcattt tggaaagaaa
     6901 accaagcgga cagctgacag ttcttcttca gaggatgagg aggagtatgt cgtggagaag
     6961 gtgctagaca ggcgcgtggt taagggacaa gtggaatatc tactgaagtg gaaaggcttt
     7021 tctgaggagc acaatacttg ggaacctgag aaaaacttgg attgccctga gctaatttct
     7081 gaatttatga aaaagtataa gaagatgaag gagggtgaaa ataataaacc cagggagaag
     7141 tcagaaagta acaagaggaa atccaatttc tcaaacagtg ccgatgacat caaatctaaa
     7201 aaaaagagag agcagagcaa tgatatcgct cggggctttg agagaggact ggaaccagaa
     7261 aagatcattg gggcaacaga ttcctgtggt gatttaatgt tcctaatgaa atggaaagac
     7321 acagatgaag ctgacctggt tcttgcaaaa gaagctaatg tgaaatgtcc acaaattgtg
     7381 atagcatttt atgaagagag actgacatgg catgcatatc ctgaggatgc ggaaaacaaa
     7441 gagaaagaaa cagcaaagag ctaagtcgac aatcaacctc tggattacaa aatttgtgaa
     7501 agattgactg gtattcttaa ctatgttgct ccttttacgc tatgtggata cgctgcttta
     7561 atgcctttgt atcatgctat tgcttcccgt atggctttca ttttctcctc cttgtataaa
     7621 tcctggttgc tgtctcttta tgaggagttg tggcccgttg tcaggcaacg tggcgtggtg
     7681 tgcactgtgt ttgctgacgc aacccccact ggttggggca ttgccaccac ctgtcagctc
     7741 ctttccggga ctttcgcttt ccccctccct attgccacgg cggaactcat cgccgcctgc
     7801 cttgcccgct gctggacagg ggctcggctg ttgggcactg acaattccgt ggtgttgtcg
     7861 gggaagctga cgtcctttcc atggctgctc gcctgtgttg ccacctggat tctgcgcggg
     7921 acgtccttct gctacgtccc ttcggccctc aatccagcgg accttccttc ccgcggcctg
     7981 ctgccggctc tgcggcctct tccgcgtctt cgccttcgcc ctcagacgag tcggatctcc
     8041 ctttgggccg cctccccgcc tggaattcga gctcggtacc tttaagacca atgacttaca
     8101 aggcagctgt agatcttagc cactttttaa aagaaaaggg gggactggaa gggctaattc
     8161 actcccaacg aagacaagat ctgctttttg cttgtactgg gtctctctgg ttagaccaga
     8221 tctgagcctg ggagctctct ggctaactag ggaacccact gcttaagcct caataaagct
     8281 tgccttgagt gcttcaagta gtgtgtgccc gtctgttgtg tgactctggt aactagagat
     8341 ccctcagacc cttttagtca gtgtggaaaa tctctagcag tagtagttca tgtcatctta
     8401 ttattcagta tttataactt gcaaagaaat gaatatcaga gagtgagagg aacttgttta
     8461 ttgcagctta taatggttac aaataaagca atagcatcac aaatttcaca aataaagcat
     8521 ttttttcact gcattctagt tgtggtttgt ccaaactcat caatgtatct tatcatgtct
     8581 ggctctagct atcccgcccc taactccgcc cagttccgcc cattctccgc cccatggctg
     8641 actaattttt tttatttatg cagaggccga ggccgcctcg gcctctgagc tattccagaa
     8701 gtagtgagga ggcttttttg gaggcctagg cttttgcgtc gagacgtacc caattcgccc
     8761 tatagtgagt cgtattacgc gcgctcactg gccgtcgttt tacaacgtcg tgactgggaa
     8821 aaccctggcg ttacccaact taatcgcctt gcagcacatc cccctttcgc cagctggcgt
     8881 aatagcgaag aggcccgcac cgatcgccct tcccaacagt tgcgcagcct gaatggcgaa
     8941 tggcgcgnnn nnnnnnnnnn nnnnnnnnnn nnnnnnnnnn nnnnnnnnnn nnnnnnnnnn
     9001 nnnnnnnnnn nnnnnnnnnn nnnnnnnnnn nnnnnnnnnn nnnnnnnnnn nnnnnnnnnn
     9061 nnnnnnnnnn ncnnnnnnnn nnnnnnnnnn nnnnnnnnnn nnnnnnnnnn nnnnnnnnnn
     9121 nnnnnnnnnn nnnnnnnnnn nnnnnnnnnn nnnnnnnnnn nnnannnnnn nnnnnnnnnn
     9181 nnnnnnnnnn nnnnnnnnnn nnnnnnnnnn nnncctttga cgttggagtc cacgttcttt
     9241 nnnnnnnnnn nnnnnnnnnn nnnnnnnnnn nnnnnnnacc ctatctcggt ctattctttt
     9301 gatttataag ggattttgcc gatttcggcc tattggttaa aaaatgagct gatttaacaa
     9361 aaatttaacg cgaattttaa caaaatatta acgtttacaa tttcc
//
