>Addgene plasmid #100118 | pSN33 | addgene full sequence | sequence record 193268 | Addgene NGS Result
GGGGTTGGGGTTGCGCCTTTTCCAAGGCAGCCCTGGGTTTGCGCAGGGACGCGGCTGCTCTGGGCGTGGT
TCCGGGAAACGCAGCGGCGCCGACCCTGGGTCTCGCACATTCTTCACGTCCGTTCGCAGCGTCACCCGGA
TCTTCGCCGCTACCCTTGTGGGCCCCCCGGCGACGCTTCCTGCTCCGCCCCTAAGTCGGGAAGGTTCCTT
GCGGTTCGCGGCGTGCCGGACGTGACAAACGGAAGCCGCACGTCTCACTAGTACCCTCGCAGACGGACAG
CGCCAGGGAGCAATGGCAGCGCGCCGACCGCGATGGGCTGTGGCCAATAGCGGCTGCTCAGCAGGGCGCG
CCGAGAGCAGCGGCCGGGAAGGGGCGGTGCGGGAGGCGGGGTGTGGGGCGGTAGTGTGGGCCCTGTTCCT
GCCCGCGCGGTGTTCCGCATTCTGCAAGCCTCCGGAGCGCACGTCGGCAGTCGGCTCCCTCGTTGACCGA
ATCACCGACCTCTCTCCCCAGGGGGATCCACCGGTATGGTGAGCAAGGGCGAGGAGGATAACATGGCCAT
CATCAAGGAGTTCATGCGCTTCAAGGTGCACATGGAGGGCTCCGTGAACGGCCACGAGTTCGAGATCGAG
GGCGAGGGCGAGGGCCGCCCCTACGAGGGCACCCAGACCGCCAAGCTGAAGGTGACCAAGGGTGGCCCCC
TGCCCTTCGCCTGGGACATCCTGTCCCCTCAGTTCATGTACGGCTCCAAGGCCTACGTGAAGCACCCCGC
CGACATCCCCGACTACTTGAAGCTGTCCTTCCCCGAGGGCTTCAAGTGGGAGCGCGTGATGAACTTCGAG
GACGGCGGCGTGGTGACCGTGACCCAGGACTCCTCCCTGCAGGACGGCGAGTTCATCTACAAGGTGAAGC
TGCGCGGCACCAACTTCCCCTCCGACGGCCCCGTAATGCAGAAGAAGACCATGGGCTGGGAGGCCTCCTC
CGAGCGGATGTACCCCGAGGACGGCGCCCTGAAGGGCGAGATCAAGCAGAGGCTGAAGCTGAAGGACGGC
GGCCACTACGACGCTGAGGTCAAGACCACCTACAAGGCCAAGAAGCCCGTGCAGCTGCCCGGCGCCTACA
ACGTCAACATCAAGTTGGACATCACCTCCCACAACGAGGACTACACCATCGTGGAACAGTACGAACGCGC
CGAGGGCCGCCACTCCACCGGCGGCATGGACGAGCTGTACAAGGGATCTGGAGCAACAAACTTCTCACTA
CTCAAACAAGCAGGTGACGTGGAGGAGAATCCCGGCCCTATGGCTGTCAGCGACGCGCTGCTCCCATCTT
TCTCCACGTTCGCGTCTGGCCCGGCGGGAAGGGAGAAGACACTGCGTCAAGCAGGTGCCCCGAATAACCG
CTGGCGGGAGGAGCTCTCCCACATGAAGCGACTTCCCCCAGTGCTTCCCGGCCGCCCCTATGACCTGGCG
GCGGCGACCGTGGCCACAGACCTGGAGAGCGGCGGAGCCGGTGCGGCTTGCGGCGGTAGCAACCTGGCGC
CCCTACCTCGGAGAGAGACCGAGGAGTTCAACGATCTCCTGGACCTGGACTTTATTCTCTCCAATTCGCT
GACCCATCCTCCGGAGTCAGTGGCCGCCACCGTGTCCTCGTCAGCGTCAGCCTCCTCTTCGTCGTCGCCG
TCGAGCAGCGGCCCTGCCAGCGCGCCCTCCACCTGCAGCTTCACCTATCCGATCCGGGCCGGGAACGACC
CGGGCGTGGCGCCGGGCGGCACGGGCGGAGGCCTCCTCTATGGCAGGGAGTCCGCTCCCCCTCCGACGGC
TCCCTTCAACCTGGCGGACATCAACGACGTGAGCCCCTCGGGCGGCTTCGTGGCCGAGCTCCTGCGGCCA
GAATTGGACCCGGTGTACATTCCGCCGCAGCAGCCGCAGCCGCCAGGTGGCGGGCTGATGGGCAAGTTCG
TGCTGAAGGCGTCGCTGAGCGCCCCTGGCAGCGAGTACGGCAGCCCGTCGGTCATCAGCGTCAGCAAAGG
CAGCCCTGACGGCAGCCACCCGGTGGTGGTGGCGCCCTACAACGGCGGGCCGCCGCGCACGTGCCCCAAG
ATCAAGCAGGAGGCGGTCTCTTCGTGCACCCACTTGGGCGCTGGACCCCCTCTCAGCAATGGCCACCGGC
CGGCTGCACACGACTTCCCCCTGGGGCGGCAGCTCCCCAGCAGGACTACCCCGACCCTGGGTCTTGAGGA
AGTGCTGAGCAGCAGGGACTGTCACCCTGCCCTGCCGCTTCCTCCCGGCTTCCATCCCCACCCGGGGCCC
AATTACCCATCCTTCCTGCCCGATCAGATGCAGCCGCAAGTCCCGCCGCTCCATTACCAAGAGCTCATGC
CACCCGGTTCCTGCATGCCAGAGGAGCCCAAGCCAAAGAGGGGAAGACGATCGTGGCCCCGGAAAAGGAC
CGCCACCCACACTTGTGATTACGCGGGCTGCGGCAAAACCTACACAAAGAGTTCCCATCTCAAGGCACAC
CTGCGAACCCACACAGGTGAGAAACCTTACCACTGTGACTGGGACGGCTGTGGATGGAAATTCGCCCGCT
CAGATGAACTGACCAGGCACTACCGTAAACACACGGGGCACCGCCCGTTCCAGTGCCAAAAATGCGACCG
AGCATTTTCCAGGTCGGACCACCTCGCCTTACACATGAAGAGGCATTTTGGAAAGAAAACCAAGCGGACA
GCTGACAGTTCTTCTTCAGAGGATGAGGAGGAGTATGTCGTGGAGAAGGTGCTAGACAGGCGCGTGGTTA
AGGGACAAGTGGAATATCTACTGAAGTGGAAAGGCTTTTCTGAGGAGCACAATACTTGGGAACCTGAGAA
AAACTTGGATTGCCCTGAGCTAATTTCTGAATTTATGAAAAAGTATAAGAAGATGAAGGAGGGTGAAAAT
AATAAACCCAGGGAGAAGTCAGAAAGTAACAAGAGGAAATCCAATTTCTCAAACAGTGCCGATGACATCA
AATCTAAAAAAAAGAGAGAGCAGAGCAATGATATCGCTCGGGGCTTTGAGAGAGGACTGGAACCAGAAAA
GATCATTGGGGCAACAGATTCCTGTGGTGATTTAATGTTCCTAATGAAATGGAAAGACACAGATGAAGCT
GACCTGGTTCTTGCAAAAGAAGCTAATGTGAAATGTCCACAAATTGTGATAGCATTTTATGAAGAGAGAC
TGACATGGCATGCATATCCTGAGGATGCGGAAAACAAAGAGAAAGAAACAGCAAAGAGCTAAGTCGACAA
TCAACCTCTGGATTACAAAATTTGTGAAAGATTGACTGGTATTCTTAACTATGTTGCTCCTTTTACGCTA
TGTGGATACGCTGCTTTAATGCCTTTGTATCATGCTATTGCTTCCCGTATGGCTTTCATTTTCTCCTCCT
TGTATAAATCCTGGTTGCTGTCTCTTTATGAGGAGTTGTGGCCCGTTGTCAGGCAACGTGGCGTGGTGTG
CACTGTGTTTGCTGACGCAACCCCCACTGGTTGGGGCATTGCCACCACCTGTCAGCTCCTTTCCGGGACT
TTCGCTTTCCCCCTCCCTATTGCCACGGCGGAACTCATCGCCGCCTGCCTTGCCCGCTGCTGGACAGGGG
CTCGGCTGTTGGGCACTGACAATTCCGTGGTGTTGTCGGGGAAGCTGACGTCCTTTCCATGGCTGCTCGC
CTGTGTTGCCACCTGGATTCTGCGCGGGACGTCCTTCTGCTACGTCCCTTCGGCCCTCAATCCAGCGGAC
CTTCCTTCCCGCGGCCTGCTGCCGGCTCTGCGGCCTCTTCCGCGTCTTCGCCTTCGCCCTCAGACGAGTC
GGATCTCCCTTTGGGCCGCCTCCCCGCCTGGAATTCGAGCTCGGTACCTTTAAGACCAATGACTTACAAG
GCAGCTGTAGATCTTAGCCACTTTTTAAAAGAAAAGGGGGGACTGGAAGGGCTAATTCACTCCCAACGAA
GACAAGATATCCTGCTAGCTCCGGATCCGGACCTGTACTGGGTCTCTCTGGTTAGACCAGATCTGAGCCT
GGGAGCTCTCTGGCTAACTAGGGAACCCACTGCTTAAGCCTCAATAAAGCTTGCCTTGAGTGCTTCAAGT
AGTGTGTGCCCGTCTGTTGTGTGACTCTGGTAACTAGAGATCCCTCAGACCCTTTTAGTCAGTGTGGAAA
ATCTCTAGCAGTAGTAGTTCATGTCATCTTATTATTCAGTATTTATAACTTGCAAAGAAATGAATATCAG
AGAGTGAGAGGAACTTGTTTATTGCAGCTTATAATGGTTACAAATAAAGCAATAGCATCACAAATTTCAC
AAATAAAGCATTTTTTTCACTGCATTCTAGTTGTGGTTTGTCCAAACTCATCAATGTATCTTATCATGTC
TGGCTCTAGCTATCCCGCCCCTAACTCCGCCCATCCCGCCCCTAACTCCGCCCAGTTCCGCCCATTCTCC
GCCCCATGGCTGACTAATTTTTTTTATTTATGCAGAGGCCGAGGCCGCCTCGGCCTCTGAGCTATTCCAG
AAGTAGTGAGGAGGCTTTTTTGGAGGCCTAGGGACGTACCCAATTCGCCCTATAGTGAGTCGTATTACGC
GCGCTCACTGGCCGTCGTTTTACAACGTCGTGACTGGGAAAACCCTGGCGTTACCCAACTTAATCGCCTT
GCAGCACATCCCCCTTTCGCCAGCTGGCGTAATAGCGAAGAGGCCCGCACCGATCGCCCTTCCCAACAGT
TGCGCAGCCTGAATGGCGAATGGG
[124 nt withheld, positions 4785-4908]
C
[91 nt withheld, positions 4910-5000]
A
[49 nt withheld, positions 5002-5050]
CCTTTGACGTTGGAGTCCACGTTCTTT
[37 nt withheld, positions 5078-5114]
ACCCTATCTCGGTCTATTCTTTTGATTTATAAGGGATTTTGCCGATTTCGGCCTATTGGTTAAAAAATGA
GCTGATTTAACAAAAATTTAACGCGAATTTTAACAAAATATTAACGCTTACAATTTAGGTGGCACTTTTC
GGGGAAATGTGCGCGGAACCCCTATTTGTTTATTTTTCTAAATACATTCAAATATGTATCCGCTCATGAG
ACAATAACCCTGATAAATGCTTCAATAATATTGAAAAAGGAAGAGTATGAGTATTCAACATTTCCGTGTC
GCCCTTATTCCCTTTTTTGCGGCATTTTGCCTTCCTGTTTTTGCTCACCCAGAAACGCTGGTGAAAGTAA
AAGATGCTGAAGATCAGTTGGGTGCACGAGTGGGTTACATCGAACTGGATCTCAACAGCGGTAAGATCCT
TGAGAGTTTTCGCCCCGAAGAACGTTTTCCAATGATGAGCACTTTTAAAGTTCTGCTATGTGGCGCGGTA
TTATCCCGTATTGACGCCGGGCAAGAGCAACTCGGTCGCCGCATACACTATTCTCAGAATGACTTGGTTG
AGTACTCACCAGTCACAGAAAAGCATCTTACGGATGGCATGACAGTAAGAGAATTATGCAGTGCTGCCAT
AACCATGAGTGATAACACTGCGGCCAACTTACTTCTGACAACGATCGGAGGACCGAAGGAGCTAACCGCT
TTTTTGCACAACATGGGGGATCATGTAACTCGCCTTGATCGTTGGGAACCGGAGCTGAATGAAGCCATAC
CAAACGACGAGCGTGACACCACGATGCCTGTAGCAATGGCAACAACGTTGCGCAAACTATTAACTGGCGA
ACTACTTACTCTAGCTTCCCGGCAACAATTAATAGACTGGATGGAGGCGGATAAAGTTGCAGGACCACTT
CTGCGCTCGGCCCTTCCGGCTGGCTGGTTTATTGCTGATAAATCTGGAGCCGGTGAGCGTGGGTCTCGCG
GTATCATTGCAGCACTGGGGCCAGATGGTAAGCCCTCCCGTATCGTAGTTATCTACACGACGGGGAGTCA
GGCAACTATGGATGAACGAAATAGACAGATCGCTGAGATAGGTGCCTCACTGATTAAGCATTGGTAACTG
TCAGACCAAGTTTACTCATATATACTTTAGATTGATTTAAAACTTCATTTTTAATTTAAAAGGATCTAGG
TGAAGATCCTTTTTGATAATCTCATGACCAAAATCCCTTAACGTGAGTTTTCGTTCCACTGAGCGTCAGA
CCCCGTAGAAAAGATCAAAGGATCTTCTTGAGATCCTTTTTTTCTGCGCGTAATCTGCTGCTTGCAAACA
AAAAAACCACCGCTACCAGCGGTGGTTTGTTTGCCGGATCAAGAGCTACCAACTCTTTTTCCGAAGGTAA
CTGGCTTCAGCAGAGCGCAGATACCAAATACTGTTCTTCTAGTGTAGCCGTAGTTAGGCCACCACTTCAA
GAACTCTGTAGCACCGCCTACATACCTCGCTCTGCTAATCCTGTTACCAGTGGCTGCTGCCAGTGGCGAT
AAGTCGTGTCTTACCGGGTTGGACTCAAGACGATAGTTACCGGATAAGGCGCAGCGGTCGGGCTGAACGG
GGGGTTCGTGCACACAGCCCAGCTTGGAGCGAACGACCTACACCGAACTGAGATACCTACAGCGTGAGCT
ATGAGAAAGCGCCACGCTTCCCGAAGGGAGAAAGGCGGACAGGTATCCGGTAAGCGGCAGGGTCGGAACA
GGAGAGCGCACGAGGGAGCTTCCAGGGGGAAACGCCTGGTATCTTTATAGTCCTGTCGGGTTTCGCCACC
TCTGACTTGAGCGTCGATTTTTGTGATGCTCGTCAGGGGGGCGGAGCCTATGGAAAAACGCCAGCAACGC
GGCCTTTTTACGGTTCCTGGCCTTTTGCTGGCCTTTTGCTCACATGTTCTTTCCTGCGTTATCCCCTGAT
TCTGTGGATAACCGTATTACCGCCTTTGAGTGAGCTGATACCGCTCGCCGCAGCCGAACGACCGAGCGCA
GCGAGTCAGTGAGCGAGGAAGCGGAAGAGCGCCCAATACGCAAACCGCCTCTCCCCGCGCGTTGGCCGAT
TCATTAATGCAGCTGGCACGACAGGTTTCCCGACTGGAAAGCGGGCAGTGAGCGCAACGCAATTAATGTG
AGTTAGCTCACTCATTAGGCACCCCAGGTTTTACACTTTATGCTTCCGGCTCGTATGTTGTGTGGAATTG
TGAGCGGATAACAATTTCACACAGGAAACAGCTATGACCATGATTACGCCAAGCGCGCAATTAACCCTCA
CTAAAGGGAACAAAAGCTGGAGCTGCAAGCTTAATGTAGTCTTATGCAATACTCTTGTAGTCTTGCAACA
TGGTAACGATGAGTTAGCAACATGCCTTACAAGGAGAGAAAAAGCACCGTGCATGCCGATTGGTGGAAGT
AAGGTGGTACGATCGTGCCTTATTAGGAAGGCAACAGACGGGTCTGACATGGATTGGACGAACCACTGAA
TTGCCGCATTGCAGAGATATTGTATTTAAGTGCCTAGCTCGATACATAAACGGGTCTCTCTGGTTAGACC
AGATCTGAGCCTGGGAGCTCTCTGGCTAACTAGGGAACCCACTGCTTAAGCCTCAATAAAGCTTGCCTTG
AGTGCTTCAAGTAGTGTGTGCCCGTCTGTTGTGTGACTCTGGTAACTAGAGATCCCTCAGACCCTTTTAG
TCAGTGTGGAAAATCTCTAGCAGTGGCGCCCGAACAGGGACTTGAAAGCGAAAGGGAAACCAGAGGAGCT
CTCTCGACGCAGGACTCGGCTTGCTGAAGCGCGCACGGCAAGAGGCGAGGGGCGGCGACTGGTGAGTACG
CCAAAAATTTTGACTAGCGGAGGCTAGAAGGAGAGAGATGGGTGCGAGAGCGTCAGTATTAAGCGGGGGA
GAATTAGATCGCGATGGGAAAAAATTCGGTTAAGGCCAGGGGGAAAGAAAAAATATAAATTAAAACATAT
AGTATGGGCAAGCAGGGAGCTAGAACGATTCGCAGTTAATCCTGGCCTGTTAGAAACATCAGAAGGCTGT
AGACAAATACTGGGACAGCTACAACCATCCCTTCAGACAGGATCAGAAGAACTTAGATCATTATATAATA
CAGTAGCAACCCTCTATTGTGTGCATCAAAGGATAGAGATAAAAGACACCAAGGAAGCTTTAGACAAGAT
AGAGGAAGAGCAAAACAAAAGTAAGACCACCGCACAGCAAGCGGCCGCTGATCTTCAGACCTGGAGGAGG
AGATATGAGGGACAATTGGAGAAGTGAATTATATAAATATAAAGTAGTAAAAATTGAACCATTAGGAGTA
GCACCCACCAAGGCAAAGAGAAGAGTGGTGCAGAGAGAAAAAAGAGCAGTGGGAATAGGAGCTTTGTTCC
TTGGGTTCTTGGGAGCAGCAGGAAGCACTATGGGCGCAGCGTCAATGACGCTGACGGTACAGGCCAGACA
ATTATTGTCTGGTATAGTGCAGCAGCAGAACAATTTGCTGAGGGCTATTGAGGCGCAACAGCATCTGTTG
CAACTCACAGTCTGGGGCATCAAGCAGCTCCAGGCAAGAATCCTGGCTGTGGAAAGATACCTAAAGGATC
AACAGCTCCTGGGGATTTGGGGTTGCTCTGGAAAACTCATTTGCACCACTGCTGTGCCTTGGAATGCTAG
TTGGAGTAATAAATCTCTGGAACAGATTTGGAATCACACGACCTGGATGGAGTGGGACAGAGAAATTAAC
AATTACACAAGCTTAATACACTCCTTAATTGAAGAATCGCAAAACCAGCAAGAAAAGAATGAACAAGAAT
TATTGGAATTAGATAAATGGGCAAGTTTGTGGAATTGGTTTAACATAACAAATTGGCTGTGGTATATAAA
ATTATTCATAATGATAGTAGGAGGCTTGGTAGGTTTAAGAATAGTTTTTGCTGTACTTTCTATAGTGAAT
AGAGTTAGGCAGGGATATTCACCATTATCGTTTCAGACCCACCTCCCAACCCCGAGGGGACCCGACAGGC
CCGAAGGAATAGAAGAAGAAGGTGGAGAGAGAGACAGAGACAGATCCATTCGATTAGTGAACGGATCTCG
ACGGTATCGGTTAACTTTTAAAAGAAAAGGGGGGATTGGGGGGTACAGTGCAGGGGAAAGAATAGTAGAC
ATAATAGCAACAGACATACAAACTAAAGAATTACAAAAACAAATTACAAAAATTCAAAATTTTATCGATC
ACGAGACTAGCCTCGAGAAGCTTGATATCGAATTCCAC
Features (pLannotate 1.2.2; 28 found; start..end, strand, type, name):
      1..511     +  promoter       hPGK promoter: human phosphoglycerate kinase 1 promoter
    526..1233    +  CDS            mCherry: mCherry is a basic (constitutively fluorescent) red fluorescent protein published in 2004, derived from Discosoma sp.. It is reported to be a very rapidly-maturing monomer with low acid sensitivity.
   1300..2664    +  CDS            KLF4 (fragment): KLF4_HUMAN - Also known as EZF, GKLF. Experimental evidence at protein level: Swiss-Prot protein existence level 1. Transcription factor; can act both as activator and as repressor. Binds the 5'-CACCC-3' core sequence. Binds to the promoter region of its own gene and can activate its own transcription. Regulates the expression of key transcription factors during embryonic development. Plays an important role in maintaining embryonic stem cells, and in preventing their differentiation. Required for establishing the barrier function of the skin and for postnatal maturation and maintenance of the
   2710..3279    +  CDS            CBX5: CBX5_HUMAN - Also known as HP1A. Experimental evidence at protein level: Swiss-Prot protein existence level 1. Component of heterochromatin that recognizes and binds histone H3 tails methylated at 'Lys-9' (H3K9me), leading to epigenetic repression. In contrast, it is excluded from chromatin when 'Tyr-41' of histone H3 is phosphorylated (H3Y41ph). Can interact with lamin-B receptor (LBR). This interaction can contribute to the association of the heterochromatin with the inner nuclear membrane. Involved in the formation of functional kinetochore through interaction with MIS12 complex proteins. F
   3289..3877    +  misc_feature   WPRE: woodchuck hepatitis virus posttranscriptional regulatory element
   3894..4034    +  CDS            nef (fragment): NEF_HV1Z6 - Experimental evidence at protein level: Swiss-Prot protein existence level 1. Extracellular Nef protein targets CD4(+) T-lymphocytes for apoptosis by interacting with CXCR4 surface receptors. From Human immunodeficiency virus type 1 group M subtype D (isolate Z6) (HIV-1).
   4030..4210    +  LTR            5' LTR (truncated): truncated 5' long terminal repeat (LTR) from HIV-1
   4282..4403    +  polyA_signal   SV40 poly(A) signal: SV40 polyadenylation signal
   4443..4578    +  rep_origin     SV40 ori: SV40 origin of replication
   4599..4617    -  promoter       T7 promoter: promoter for bacteriophage T7 RNA polymerase
   4625..4780    +  CDS            lacZα (fragment): LacZα fragment of β-galactosidase; lacZ fragment
   4785..5213    +  rep_origin     f1 ori (sequence partly withheld): f1 bacteriophage origin of replication; arrow indicates direction of (+) strand synthesis
   5266..5370    +  promoter       AmpR promoter: bla
   5371..6231    +  CDS            AmpR: β-lactamase; bla; confers resistance to ampicillin, carbenicillin, and related antibiotics
   6402..6990    +  rep_origin     ori: high-copy-number ColE1/pMB1/pBR322/pUC origin of replication
   7173..7265    +  CDS            lacI (fragment): lac repressor; lacI; The lac repressor binds to the lac operator to inhibit transcription in E. coli. This inhibition can be relieved by adding lactose or isopropyl-β-D-thiogalactopyranoside (IPTG).
   7278..7299    +  protein_bind   CAP binding site: CAP binding activates transcription in the presence of cAMP. E. coli catabolite activator protein
   7314..7344    +  promoter       lac promoter: promoter for the E. coli lac operon
   7352..7368    +  protein_bind   lac operator: The lac repressor binds to the lac operator to inhibit transcription in E. coli. This inhibition can be relieved by adding lactose or isopropyl-β-D-thiogalactopyranoside (IPTG). lac repressor encoded by lacI
   7413..7431    +  promoter       T3 promoter: promoter for bacteriophage T3 RNA polymerase
   7459..7685    +  promoter       RSV promoter: Rous sarcoma virus enhancer/promoter
   7686..7866    +  LTR            5' LTR (truncated): truncated 5' long terminal repeat (LTR) from HIV-1
   7913..8038    +  misc_feature   HIV-1 Ψ: packaging signal of human immunodeficiency virus type 1
   8022..8385    +  CDS            HIV-1 gag (fragment): gag protein from human immunodeficiency virus 1; gag
   8531..8764    +  misc_feature   RRE: The Rev response element (RRE) of HIV-1 allows for Rev-dependent mRNA export from the nucleus to the cytoplasm.
   9141..9241    +  CDS            Rev (fragment): human immunodeficiency virus 1 (HIV-1) Rev protein; rev; enhances nuclear export of unspliced and incompletely spliced viral mRNAs
   9260..9377    +  misc_feature   cPPT/CTS: central polypurine tract and central termination sequence of HIV-1
   9397..9420    -  misc_feature   MCS (fragment): pBluescript multiple cloning site
