[The description below was written by a language model from this plasmid's Addgene catalogue record, the feature table of its GenBank file and pLannotate feature annotations shown in this document.]
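Description:
pSN33 is a lentiviral mammalian expression plasmid built on the pLM-mCherry-KLF4 backbone and designed to express a chimeric KLF4-repressor fusion. It is propagated in E. coli through a high-copy ColE1/pUC-type origin with ampicillin selection (AmpR, β-lactamase). The bacterial portion also carries an f1 origin and pBluescript-derived remnants, including lac promoter/operator elements, a lacZα fragment and T3 and T7 promoters. The viral portion has the layout of an RSV-driven transfer vector. An RSV enhancer/promoter is fused to a truncated HIV-1 5' LTR, followed by the Ψ packaging signal with a partial gag sequence, the Rev response element for Rev-dependent nuclear export of the genomic RNA, and the cPPT/CTS. A second truncated LTR lies downstream of the cargo and is followed by an SV40 poly(A) signal and SV40 origin.

The payload is a single open reading frame under the human PGK promoter. It encodes mCherry, a P2A self-cleaving peptide, and human KLF4 joined at its C-terminus to full-length human HP1 alpha (CBX5). A WPRE sits after the coding region to enhance transcript expression. The P2A yields free mCherry as a red fluorescent marker of transduced cells alongside the KLF4-HP1α protein. Because HP1α is a heterochromatin component associated with H3K9me-linked repression, tethering it to KLF4 should direct a repressive function to KLF4 binding sites. The associated publication concerns whether reprogramming factors act as transcriptional activators in human fibroblasts, which is consistent with use of this construct as a repressor version of KLF4.

The depositor's map (9,405 bp) and the repository's sequencing result (9,422 nt) differ slightly in length and numbering origin but show the same cassette.
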