Addgene plasmid #100118: pSN33
Purpose: expresses a chimeric KLF4-repressor fusion
Depositing lab: Mark Ptashne. Depositing organization: Memorial Sloan-Kettering Cancer Center. Publication: OCT4 and SOX2 Work as Transcriptional Activators in Reprogramming Human Fibroblasts. Narayan S, Bryant G, Shah S, Berrozpe G, Ptashne M. Cell Rep. 2017 Aug 15;20(7):1585-1596. doi: 10.1016/j.celrep.2017.07.071. PubMed 28813671.
Backbone
  Vector backbone: pLM-mCherry-KLF4
  Backbone manufacturer: Michel Sadelain (Addgene plasmid # 23243)
  Vector type: Mammalian Expression, Lentiviral
Growth in bacteria
  Bacterial resistance: Ampicillin, 100 μg/mL
  Growth temperature: 37°C
  Growth strain: NEB Stable
  Copy number: Unknown
Gene/Insert
  Gene/Insert name: mCherry-P2A-KLF4 fused to full length HP1 alpha
  Species: H. sapiens (human)
  Entrez Gene: KLF4 (a.k.a. EZF, GKLF); CBX5 (a.k.a. HEL25, HP1, HP1A, HP1alpha)
  Cloning method: Ligation Independent Cloning
  Sequencing primers: 5′ unknown
Terms and licenses: Academic/Nonprofit Terms; Industry Terms: Not Available to Industry
How to cite: pSN33 was a gift from Mark Ptashne (Addgene plasmid # 100118 ; http://n2t.net/addgene:100118 ; RRID:Addgene_100118)
